Addgene plasmid #224179: AiP14424 - pAAV-AiE1179q-minBG-SYFP2-P2A-3XFLAG-10aa-H2B-WPRE3-BGHpA (Alias: CN4424)
Purpose: AiE1179q is an enhancer sequence, designed to drive AAV-mediated transgene expression in striatal cholinergic neurons (weak)
Depositing lab: Allen Institute for Brain Science & Jonathan Ting. Depositing organization: Allen Institute. Publication: Enhancer AAV toolbox for accessing and perturbing striatal cell types and circuits. Hunker AC, Wirthlin ME, Gill G, Johansen NJ, Hooper M, Omstead V, Vargas S, Lerma MN, Taskin N, Weed N, Laird WD, Bishaw YM, Bendrick JL, Gore BB, Ben-Simon Y, Opitz-Araya X, Martinez RA, Way SW, Thyagarajan B, Otto S, Sanchez REA, Alexander JR, Amaya A, Amster A, Arbuckle J, Ayala A, Baker PM, Barcelli T, Barta S, Bertagnolli D, Bielstein C, Bishwakarma P, Bowlus J, Boyer G, Brouner K, Casian B, Casper T, Chakka AB, Chakrabarty R, Chong P, Clark M, Colbert K, Daniel S, Dawe T, Departee M, DiValentin P, Donadio NP, Dotson NI, Dwivedi D, Egdorf T, Fliss T, Gary A, Goldy J, Grasso C, Groce EL, Gudsnuk K, Han W, Haradon Z, Hastings S, Helback O, Ho WV, Huang C, Johnson T, Jones DL, Juneau Z, Kenney J, Leibly M, Li S, Liang E, Loeffler H, Lusk NA, Madigan Z, Malloy J, Malone J, McCue R, Melchor J, Mich JK, Moosman S, Morin E, Naidoo R, Newman D, Ngo K, Nguyen K, Oster AL, Ouellette B, Oyama AA, Pena N, Pham T, Phillips E, Pom C, Potekhina L, Ransford S, Ray PL, Reding M, Rette DF, Reynoldson C, Rimorin C, Sigler AR, Rocha DB, Ronellenfitch K, Ruiz A, Sawyer L, Sevigny JP, Shapovalova NV, Shepard N, Shulga L, Soliman S, Staats B, Taormina MJ, Tieu M, Wang Y, Wilkes J, Wood T, Zhou T, Williford A, Dee N, Mollenkopf T, Ng L, Esposito L, Kalmbach BE, Yao S, Ariza J, Collman F, Mufti S, Smith K, Waters J, Ersing I, Patrick M, Zeng H, Lein ES, Kojima Y, Horwitz G, Owen SF, Levi BP, Daigle TL, Tasic B, Bakken TE, Ting JT. Neuron. 2025 May 21;113(10):1507-1524.e17. doi: 10.1016/j.neuron.2025.04.035. PubMed 40403704.
Backbone
  Vector backbone: rAAV
  Vector type: AAV
Growth in bacteria
  Bacterial resistance: Ampicillin, 100 μg/mL
  Growth temperature: 30°C
  Growth strain: NEB Stable
  Copy number: High Copy
Gene/Insert
  Gene/Insert name: SYFP2-P2A-3XFLAG-10aa-H2B
  Species: Synthetic
  Cloning method: Restriction Enzyme; 5′ cloning site unknown (unknown if destroyed)
Terms and licenses: Academic/Nonprofit Terms; Industry Terms: Not Available to Industry
Depositor comments: Allen Institute plasmid alias: CN4424 . This work supported by NIH BRAIN Initiative grant UF1MH128339.
How to cite: AiP14424 - pAAV-AiE1179q-minBG-SYFP2-P2A-3XFLAG-10aa-H2B-WPRE3-BGHpA (Alias: CN4424) was a gift from Allen Institute for Brain Science & Jonathan Ting (Addgene plasmid # 224179 ; http://n2t.net/addgene:224179 ; RRID:Addgene_224179)
