[The description below was written by a language model from this plasmid's Addgene catalogue record and pLannotate feature annotations shown in this document.]
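Description:
AiP14424 - pAAV-AiE1179q-minBG-SYFP2-P2A-3XFLAG-10aa-H2B-WPRE3-BGHpA (alias CN4424) is a 5,550 nt recombinant AAV transfer plasmid from an enhancer-AAV toolbox built for accessing striatal cell types. The expression cassette is flanked by AAV2 inverted terminal repeats, which allow it to be packaged into AAV particles. The annotation finds the downstream ITR intact, while the upstream ITR is detected only as short fragments. The plasmid is maintained in E. coli through a high-copy ColE1/pUC-type origin with ampicillin selection (AmpR with its bla promoter). It also carries an f1 origin. Short matches to N15 telomeric sequences, bom and rop are annotated in the backbone, but they are small fragments and may be incidental.

According to the name and stated purpose, expression is driven by the enhancer AiE1179q coupled to a minimal beta-globin promoter (minBG). Neither element is annotated in the feature table, though an unannotated stretch between the upstream ITR and the SYFP2 coding sequence is where they would lie. The enhancer is intended to direct transgene expression to striatal cholinergic neurons, and the record describes its activity as weak. The payload is a synthetic bicistronic reporter. The yellow fluorescent protein SYFP2 is followed by a P2A self-cleaving peptide, then a 3xFLAG tag joined by a ten-residue linker to human histone H2B. This should yield free SYFP2 that fills the cell and a separate nuclear, chromatin-bound FLAG-tagged histone. Such a nuclear tag generally suits antibody-based detection or nuclear isolation, although the record does not state this purpose. A shortened WPRE (WPRE3, annotated as two fragments) enhances transcript expression, and a bovine growth hormone polyadenylation signal terminates the transcript.
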