Features (pLannotate 1.2.2; 20 found; start..end, strand, type, name):
     12..39      +  repeat_region  AAV2 ITR (fragment): inverted terminal repeat of adeno-associated virus serotype 2 inverted
     68..95      +  repeat_region  AAV2 ITR (fragment): inverted terminal repeat of adeno-associated virus serotype 2 inverted
    909..1625    +  CDS            SYFP2: SYFP2 is a basic (constitutively fluorescent) yellow fluorescent protein published in 2006, derived from Aequorea victoria. It is reported to be a very rapidly-maturing monomer with moderate acid sensitivity.
   1704..1769    +  CDS            3xFLAG: three tandem FLAG® epitope tags, followed by an enterokinase cleavage site
   1800..2177    +  CDS            H2B: human histone H2B; HIST1H2BJ
   2211..2368    +  misc_feature   WPRE (fragment): woodchuck hepatitis virus posttranscriptional regulatory element
   2374..2454    +  misc_feature   WPRE (fragment): woodchuck hepatitis virus posttranscriptional regulatory element
   2471..2582    +  polyA_signal   bGH poly(A) signal: bovine growth hormone polyadenylation signal
   2700..2840    +  repeat_region  AAV2 ITR: inverted terminal repeat of adeno-associated virus serotype 2 inverted
   2847..2874    +  misc_feature   telR: telR; telomeric sequence from coliphage N15
   2875..2902    +  misc_feature   telL: telL; telomeric sequence from coliphage N15
   2903..2952    -  misc_feature   bom (fragment): basis of mobility region from pBR322
   2971..3426    +  rep_origin     f1 ori (sequence partly withheld): f1 bacteriophage origin of replication; arrow indicates direction of (+) strand synthesis
   3427..3476    -  misc_feature   bom (fragment): basis of mobility region from pBR322
   3578..3613    -  CDS            rop (fragment): Rop protein, which maintains plasmids at low copy number; rop
   3708..3812    +  promoter       AmpR promoter: bla
   3813..4673    +  CDS            AmpR: β-lactamase; bla; confers resistance to ampicillin, carbenicillin, and related antibiotics
   4844..5432    +  rep_origin     ori: high-copy-number ColE1/pMB1/pBR322/pUC origin of replication
   5489..5516    +  misc_feature   telR: telR; telomeric sequence from coliphage N15
   5517..5544    +  misc_feature   telL: telL; telomeric sequence from coliphage N15
>Addgene plasmid #224179 | AiP14424 - pAAV-AiE1179q-minBG-SYFP2-P2A-3XFLAG-10aa-H2B-WPRE3-BGHpA (Alias: CN4424) | addgene full sequence | sequence record 446833 | Addgene NGS Result
CCTGCAGGCAGCTGCGCGCTCGCTCGCTCACTGAGGCCGCCCGGGCGTCGGGCGACCTTTGGTCGCCCGG
CCTCAGTGAGCGAGCGAGCGCGCAGAGAGGGAGTGGCCAACTCCATCACTAGGGGTTCCTGCGGCCGCAC
GCGTATGGGCTCCAGATAGAAATGATATTTCTCAGCCAGCAGGGTGTTTTCCATTACCTTAAAATGTTCA
ATATTTCTGCACACATTAGCTTTACTAATTGAAGCTACTTTAATGCTCTCGAAAGGTTTAAGAAGCAAAT
GTGGAGGAACACTGGTATTGAGAAGATTGTGCTGACTGATTAGCAACGTGTTTCTGTAAACAGGCAGCAC
AGTGGTTGGCCTACCTGTTGGTGTACTATTAGACCTTGATGAAAAATGTTAATTTTCATTTGTGTTAATG
GCTTTCGACGTTGGTGCTTCACACACCGTTTACTGGCCTTCTCAGTAGGTACGGATGCCAGCCTCCCTCA
GGATGGCTTTCCATTTGCATTAAGTATTCATCACAGAGATAAATAGTCATGGCCTGACACGACACAAATG
ATGGATTTGAAGAAATCCAAGCAAGTCCCTGGGGATGGAGAAAAAGGAATGTGAGGCTTTTGCTCTCCTG
AGATTTGATGGAACCTTTGCAAAGCTGCTCACCCTTTTCAGATGGCATGACTACAGACAGTCTACATCTG
TTTATGTCAAGTTGTAAAATTTACAATGCTTATTTATATATACATTCAGTAGCCAGTCATGTAGTCAACA
CATAGTTTTCTTCAGTGACTACACATATTAGGCACAGCTGAGCTCGGGCTGGGCATAAAAGTCAGGGCAG
AGCCATCTATTGCTTACATTTGCTTCTGGGATCCAGATCTTTCGAAGCTAGCGCTACCGGTCGCCACCAT
GGTCTCCAAGGGCGAGGAGCTGTTCACCGGGGTGGTGCCCATCCTGGTCGAGCTGGACGGCGATGTCAAC
GGCCACAAGTTCAGCGTGTCCGGCGAGGGCGAGGGCGATGCCACCTACGGCAAGCTGACCCTGAAGCTGA
TCTGCACCACCGGCAAGCTGCCCGTGCCCTGGCCCACCCTCGTGACCACCCTGGGCTACGGCGTGCAGTG
CTTCGCCCGCTACCCCGACCACATGAAGCAGCACGACTTCTTCAAGTCCGCCATGCCCGAAGGCTACGTC
CAGGAGCGCACCATCTTCTTCAAAGACGACGGCAACTACAAGACCCGCGCCGAGGTGAAGTTCGAGGGCG
ACACCCTGGTGAACCGCATCGAGCTGAAGGGCATCGACTTCAAGGAGGACGGCAACATCCTGGGGCACAA
GCTGGAGTACAACTACAACAGCCACAACGTCTATATCACCGCCGACAAGCAGAAGAACGGCATCAAGGCC
AACTTCAAGATCCGCCACAACATCGAGGACGGCGGCGTGCAGCTCGCCGACCACTACCAGCAGAACACCC
CCATCGGCGACGGCCCCGTGCTGCTGCCCGACAACCACTACCTGAGCTACCAGTCCAAGCTGAGCAAAGA
CCCCAACGAGAAGCGCGATCACATGGTCCTGCTGGAGTTCGTGACCGCCGCCGGGATCACTCTCGGCATG
GACGAGCTGTACAAGGGCTCTGGTGCTACCAACTTCTCACTGTTGAAACAGGCAGGGGATGTAGAGGAGA
ATCCAGGGCCTGGTGCTAGTGGAGACTACAAAGACCATGACGGAGATTATAAAGATCATGACATCGATTA
CAAGGATGACGATGACAAGTCCGGACTCAGATCTGGAGGCTCCGGAGGCCCAGAGCCAGCGAAGTCTGCT
CCCGCCCCGAAAAAGGGCTCCAAGAAGGCGGTGACTAAGGCGCAGAAGAAAGGCGGCAAGAAGCGCAAGC
GCAGCCGCAAGGAGAGCTATTCCATCTATGTGTATAAGGTTCTGAAGCAGGTCCACCCTGACACCGGCAT
TTCGTCCAAGGCCATGGGCATCATGAACTCGTTTGTGAACGACATTTTCGAGCGCATCGCAGGTGAGGCT
TCCCGCCTGGCGCATTACAACAAGCGCTCGACCATCACCTCCAGGGAGATCCAGACGGCCGTGCGCCTGC
TGCTGCCTGGGGAGTTGGCCAAGCACGCCGTGTCCGAGGGTACTAAGGCCATCACCAAGTACACCAGCGC
TAAGTAATGAGGCGCGCCGCGGCCGCGAATTCGATATCATAATCAACCTCTGGATTACAAAATTTGTGAA
AGATTGACTGGTATTCTTAACTATGTTGCTCCTTTTACGCTATGTGGATACGCTGCTTTAATGCCTTTGT
ATCATGCTATTGCTTCCCGTATGGCTTTCATTTTCTCCTCCTTGTATAAATCCTGGTTAGTTCTTGCCAC
GGCGGAACTCATCGCCGCCTGCCTTGCCCGCTGCTGGACAGGGGCTCGGCTGTTGGGCACTGACAATTCC
GTGGCTCGAGAGATCTTCGACTGTGCCTTCTAGTTGCCAGCCATCTGTTGTTTGCCCCTCCCCCGTGCCT
TCCTTGACCCTGGAAGGTGCCACTCCCACTGTCCTTTCCTAATAAAATGAGGAAATTGCATCGCATTGTC
TGAGTAGGTGTCATTCTATTCTGGGGGGTGGGGTGGGGCAGGACAGCAAGGGGGAGGATTGGGAAGACAA
TAGCAGGCATGAGATCTCACGTGCGGACCGAGCGGCCGCAGGAACCCCTAGTGATGGAGTTGGCCACTCC
CTCTCTGCGCGCTCGCTCGCTCACTGAGGCCGGGCGACCAAAGGTCGCCCGACGCCCGGGCTTTGCCCGG
GCGGCCTCAGTGAGCGAGCGAGCGCGCAGCTGCCTGCAGGGGCGCCTATCAGCACACAATTGCCCATTAT
ACGCGCGTATAATGGACTATTGTGTGCTGATATGATGCGGTATTTTCTCCTTACGCATCTGTGCGGTATT
TCACACCGCATA
[95 nt withheld, positions 2953-3047]
T
[46 nt withheld, positions 3049-3094]
C
[141 nt withheld, positions 3096-3236]
CCTTTGACGTTGGAGTCCACGTTCTTT
[37 nt withheld, positions 3264-3300]
ACTCTATCTCGGGCTATTCTTTTGATTTATAAGGGATTTTGCCGATTTCGGTCTATTGGTTAAAAAATGA
GCTGATTTAACAAAAATTTAACGCGAATTTTAACAAAATATTAACGTTTACAATTTTATGGTGCACTCTC
AGTACAATCTGCTCTGATGCCGCATAGTTAAGCCAGCCCCGACACCCGCCAACACCCGCTGACGCGCCCT
GACGGGCTTGTCTGCTCCCGGCATCCGCTTACAGACAAGCTGTGACCGTCTCCGGGAGCTGCATGTGTCA
GAGGTTTTCACCGTCATCACCGAAACGCGCGAGACGAAAGGGCCTCGTGATACGCCTATTTTTATAGGTT
AATGTCATGATAATAATGGTTTCTTAGACGTCAGGTGGCACTTTTCGGGGAAATGTGCGCGGAACCCCTA
TTTGTTTATTTTTCTAAATACATTCAAATATGTATCCGCTCATGAGACAATAACCCTGATAAATGCTTCA
ATAATATTGAAAAAGGAAGAGTATGAGTATTCAACATTTCCGTGTCGCCCTTATTCCCTTTTTTGCGGCA
TTTTGCCTTCCTGTTTTTGCTCACCCAGAAACGCTGGTGAAAGTAAAAGATGCTGAAGATCAGTTGGGTG
CACGAGTGGGTTACATCGAACTGGATCTCAACAGCGGTAAGATCCTTGAGAGTTTTCGCCCCGAAGAACG
TTTTCCAATGATGAGCACTTTTAAAGTTCTGCTATGTGGCGCGGTATTATCCCGTATTGACGCCGGGCAA
GAGCAACTCGGTCGCCGCATACACTATTCTCAGAATGACTTGGTTGAGTACTCACCAGTCACAGAAAAGC
ATCTTACGGATGGCATGACAGTAAGAGAATTATGCAGTGCTGCCATAACCATGAGTGATAACACTGCGGC
CAACTTACTTCTGACAACGATCGGAGGACCGAAGGAGCTAACCGCTTTTTTGCACAACATGGGGGATCAT
GTAACTCGCCTTGATCGTTGGGAACCGGAGCTGAATGAAGCCATACCAAACGACGAGCGTGACACCACGA
TGCCTGTAGCAATGGCAACAACGTTGCGCAAACTATTAACTGGCGAACTACTTACTCTAGCTTCCCGGCA
ACAATTAATAGACTGGATGGAGGCGGATAAAGTTGCAGGACCACTTCTGCGCTCGGCCCTTCCGGCTGGC
TGGTTTATTGCTGATAAATCTGGAGCCGGTGAGCGTGGGTCTCGCGGTATCATTGCAGCACTGGGGCCAG
ATGGTAAGCCCTCCCGTATCGTAGTTATCTACACGACGGGGAGTCAGGCAACTATGGATGAACGAAATAG
ACAGATCGCTGAGATAGGTGCCTCACTGATTAAGCATTGGTAACTGTCAGACCAAGTTTACTCATATATA
CTTTAGATTGATTTAAAACTTCATTTTTAATTTAAAAGGATCTAGGTGAAGATCCTTTTTGATAATCTCA
TGACCAAAATCCCTTAACGTGAGTTTTCGTTCCACTGAGCGTCAGACCCCGTAGAAAAGATCAAAGGATC
TTCTTGAGATCCTTTTTTTCTGCGCGTAATCTGCTGCTTGCAAACAAAAAAACCACCGCTACCAGCGGTG
GTTTGTTTGCCGGATCAAGAGCTACCAACTCTTTTTCCGAAGGTAACTGGCTTCAGCAGAGCGCAGATAC
CAAATACTGTTCTTCTAGTGTAGCCGTAGTTAGGCCACCACTTCAAGAACTCTGTAGCACCGCCTACATA
CCTCGCTCTGCTAATCCTGTTACCAGTGGCTGCTGCCAGTGGCGATAAGTCGTGTCTTACCGGGTTGGAC
TCAAGACGATAGTTACCGGATAAGGCGCAGCGGTCGGGCTGAACGGGGGGTTCGTGCACACAGCCCAGCT
TGGAGCGAACGACCTACACCGAACTGAGATACCTACAGCGTGAGCTATGAGAAAGCGCCACGCTTCCCGA
AGGGAGAAAGGCGGACAGGTATCCGGTAAGCGGCAGGGTCGGAACAGGAGAGCGCACGAGGGAGCTTCCA
GGGGGAAACGCCTGGTATCTTTATAGTCCTGTCGGGTTTCGCCACCTCTGACTTGAGCGTCGATTTTTGT
GATGCTCGTCAGGGGGGCGGAGCCTATGGAAAAACGCCAGCAACGCGGCCTTTTTACGGTTCCTGGCCTT
TTGCTGGCCTTTTGCTCATATCAGCACACAATTGCCCATTATACGCGCGTATAATGGACTATTGTGTGCT
GATAACATGT
